Addgene plasmid #141974: TFORF2215
Purpose: Lentiviral vector for overexpressing transcription factor ORFs with unique 24-bp barcodes. Barcodes facilitate identification of transcription factors in pooled screens.
Depositing lab: Feng Zhang. Depositing organization: Broad Institute. Publication: A transcription factor atlas of directed differentiation. Joung J, Ma S, Tay T, Geiger-Schuller KR, Kirchgatterer PC, Verdine VK, Guo B, Arias-Garcia MA, Allen WE, Singh A, Kuksenko O, Abudayyeh OO, Gootenberg JS, Fu Z, Macrae RK, Buenrostro JD, Regev A, Zhang F. Cell. 2023 Jan 5;186(1):209-229.e26. doi: 10.1016/j.cell.2022.11.026. PubMed 36608654.
Backbone
  Vector backbone: pLX_TRC317
  Backbone manufacturer: Broad Institute Genetic Perturbation Platform
  Backbone size w/o insert (bp): 8264
  Vector type: Mammalian Expression, Lentiviral
  Selectable markers: Puromycin
Growth in bacteria
  Bacterial resistance: Ampicillin, 100 μg/mL
  Growth temperature: 37°C
  Growth strain: NEB Stable
  Copy number: High Copy
Gene/Insert
  Gene/Insert name: CREB3L4
  Species: H. sapiens (human)
  Insert size (bp): 1289
  Entrez Gene: CREB3L4 (a.k.a. AIBZIP, ATCE1, CREB3, CREB4, JAL, hJAL)
  Promoter: EF1a
  Cloning method: Unknown
  Sequencing primers: 5′ GGGTGGAGACTGAAGTTAGGCCAG; 3′ CACATAGCGTAAAAGGAGCAACATAG
Terms and licenses: Academic/Nonprofit Terms; Industry Terms: Not Available to Industry
Depositor comments: NM_001255978,NM_130898,NM_001255979,ENST00000368607,ENST00000271889,ENST00000368603 . The transcription factor ORF portion of this plasmid was synthesized by Genewiz. Please test multiple small colonies in case of plasmid recombination. To make this collection available in a timely manner, a portion of this collection was not fully sequenced by Addgene. If an Addgene verified full plasmid sequence is not available, please contact us prior to placing an order to request the full sequence.
How to cite: TFORF2215 was a gift from Feng Zhang (Addgene plasmid # 141974 ; http://n2t.net/addgene:141974 ; RRID:Addgene_141974)
