[The description below was written by a language model from this plasmid's Addgene catalogue record and pLannotate feature annotations shown in this document.]
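Description:
TFORF2215 is a third-generation-style, self-inactivating lentiviral expression plasmid built on the pLX_TRC317 backbone and carrying the human transcription factor CREB3L4 (also known as AIBZIP, CREB4 or JAL), a transcriptional activator linked to the unfolded protein response. It belongs to a barcoded transcription factor ORF collection: each clone carries a unique 24-bp barcode so that the overexpressed factor can be identified by sequencing in pooled screens. The feature table does not annotate the barcode itself, so its position is not stated. In E. coli the plasmid is maintained by a high-copy ColE1/pUC origin and selected with ampicillin through the bla gene. An f1 origin and remnants of a lac/lacZα cloning region flanked by T7 and T3 promoters are also present. The depositor cautions that recombination can occur, as is common with LTR-containing plasmids.

The viral genome is transcribed from an RSV promoter fused to a truncated HIV-1 5' LTR and includes the Ψ packaging signal, a gag fragment, the RRE for Rev-dependent nuclear export, and a cPPT/CTS that aids nuclear import. It ends in a ΔU3 3' LTR, which disables LTR promoter activity after integration, followed by an SV40 polyadenylation signal. Within this genome, an SV40 early promoter drives puromycin N-acetyltransferase for selecting transduced mammalian cells. A separate EF-1α promoter drives the CREB3L4 ORF, and a downstream WPRE enhances transcript stability and expression. A short U6 promoter fragment is annotated between the ORF and the WPRE. The annotated sequence of 9,553 nt matches the listed backbone and insert sizes added together. The construct is intended for stable overexpression of CREB3L4, individually or in pooled screens such as directed differentiation studies.
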