Features (pLannotate 1.2.2; 31 found; start..end, strand, type, name):
      5..231     +  promoter       RSV promoter: Rous sarcoma virus enhancer/promoter
    232..412     +  LTR            5' LTR (truncated): truncated 5' long terminal repeat (LTR) from HIV-1
    459..584     +  misc_feature   HIV-1 Ψ: packaging signal of human immunodeficiency virus type 1
    568..931     +  CDS            HIV-1 gag (fragment): gag protein from human immunodeficiency virus 1; gag
   1077..1310    +  misc_feature   RRE: The Rev response element (RRE) of HIV-1 allows for Rev-dependent mRNA export from the nucleus to the cytoplasm.
   1687..1713    +  CDS            Rev (fragment): human immunodeficiency virus 1 (HIV-1) Rev protein; rev; enhances nuclear export of unspliced and incompletely spliced viral mRNAs
   1720..1743    +  promoter       SV40 promoter (fragment): SV40 early promoter
   1744..1815    +  promoter       SV40 promoter (fragment): SV40 enhancer and early promoter
   1839..1974    +  rep_origin     SV40 ori: SV40 origin of replication
   2020..2616    +  CDS            PuroR (fragment): puromycin N-acetyltransferase; pac from Streptomyces; confers resistance to puromycin
   2665..2782    +  misc_feature   cPPT/CTS: central polypurine tract and central termination sequence of HIV-1
   2847..2913    +  CDS            small t antigen (fragment): SV40 (simian virus 40) small t antigen
   2920..4098    +  promoter       EF-1α promoter: strong constitutive promoter for human elongation factor EF-1α
   4115..5299    +  CDS            CREB3L4: CR3L4_HUMAN - Also known as AIBZIP, CREB4, JAL. Experimental evidence at protein level: Swiss-Prot protein existence level 1. Transcriptional activator that may play a role in the unfolded protein response. Binds to the UPR element (UPRE) but not to CRE element. Preferentially binds DNA with to the consensus sequence 5'-T[GT]ACGT[GA][GT]-3' and has transcriptional activation activity from UPRE. Binds to NF-kappa-B site and has transcriptional activation activity from NF-kappa-B-containing regulatory elements (By similarity). From Homo sapiens (Human).
   5315..5368    +  promoter       U6 promoter (fragment): RNA polymerase III promoter for human U6 snRNA
   5410..5998    +  misc_feature   WPRE: woodchuck hepatitis virus posttranscriptional regulatory element
   6049..6068    +  misc_feature   cPPT/CTS (fragment): central polypurine tract and central termination sequence of HIV-1
   6070..6303    +  LTR            3' LTR (ΔU3): self-inactivating 3' long terminal repeat (LTR) from HIV-1
   6381..6502    +  polyA_signal   SV40 poly(A) signal: SV40 polyadenylation signal
   6542..6677    +  rep_origin     SV40 ori: SV40 origin of replication
   6698..6716    -  promoter       T7 promoter: promoter for bacteriophage T7 RNA polymerase
   6724..6879    +  CDS            lacZα (fragment): LacZα fragment of β-galactosidase; lacZ fragment
   6884..7312    +  rep_origin     f1 ori (sequence partly withheld): f1 bacteriophage origin of replication; arrow indicates direction of (+) strand synthesis
   7365..7469    +  promoter       AmpR promoter: bla
   7470..8330    +  CDS            AmpR: β-lactamase; bla; confers resistance to ampicillin, carbenicillin, and related antibiotics
   8501..9089    +  rep_origin     ori: high-copy-number ColE1/pMB1/pBR322/pUC origin of replication
   9272..9364    +  CDS            lacI (fragment): lac repressor; lacI; The lac repressor binds to the lac operator to inhibit transcription in E. coli. This inhibition can be relieved by adding lactose or isopropyl-β-D-thiogalactopyranoside (IPTG).
   9377..9398    +  protein_bind   CAP binding site: CAP binding activates transcription in the presence of cAMP. E. coli catabolite activator protein
   9413..9443    +  promoter       lac promoter: promoter for the E. coli lac operon
   9451..9467    +  protein_bind   lac operator: The lac repressor binds to the lac operator to inhibit transcription in E. coli. This inhibition can be relieved by adding lactose or isopropyl-β-D-thiogalactopyranoside (IPTG). lac repressor encoded by lacI
   9512..9530    +  promoter       T3 promoter: promoter for bacteriophage T3 RNA polymerase
>Addgene plasmid #141974 | TFORF2215 | addgene full sequence | sequence record 395886 | Addgene NGS Result
TTAATGTAGTCTTATGCAATACTCTTGTAGTCTTGCAACATGGTAACGATGAGTTAGCAACATGCCTTAC
AAGGAGAGAAAAAGCACCGTGCATGCCGATTGGTGGAAGTAAGGTGGTACGATCGTGCCTTATTAGGAAG
GCAACAGACGGGTCTGACATGGATTGGACGAACCACTGAATTGCCGCATTGCAGAGATATTGTATTTAAG
TGCCTAGCTCGATACATAAACGGGTCTCTCTGGTTAGACCAGATCTGAGCCTGGGAGCTCTCTGGCTAAC
TAGGGAACCCACTGCTTAAGCCTCAATAAAGCTTGCCTTGAGTGCTTCAAGTAGTGTGTGCCCGTCTGTT
GTGTGACTCTGGTAACTAGAGATCCCTCAGACCCTTTTAGTCAGTGTGGAAAATCTCTAGCAGTGGCGCC
CGAACAGGGACTTGAAAGCGAAAGGGAAACCAGAGGAGCTCTCTCGACGCAGGACTCGGCTTGCTGAAGC
GCGCACGGCAAGAGGCGAGGGGCGGCGACTGGTGAGTACGCCAAAAATTTTGACTAGCGGAGGCTAGAAG
GAGAGAGATGGGTGCGAGAGCGTCAGTATTAAGCGGGGGAGAATTAGATCGCGATGGGAAAAAATTCGGT
TAAGGCCAGGGGGAAAGAAAAAATATAAATTAAAACATATAGTATGGGCAAGCAGGGAGCTAGAACGATT
CGCAGTTAATCCTGGCCTGTTAGAAACATCAGAAGGCTGTAGACAAATACTGGGACAGCTACAACCATCC
CTTCAGACAGGATCAGAAGAACTTAGATCATTATATAATACAGTAGCAACCCTCTATTGTGTGCATCAAA
GGATAGAGATAAAAGACACCAAGGAAGCTTTAGACAAGATAGAGGAAGAGCAAAACAAAAGTAAGACCAC
CGCACAGCAAGCGGCCGCTGATCTTCAGACCTGGAGGAGGAGATATGAGGGACAATTGGAGAAGTGAATT
ATATAAATATAAAGTAGTAAAAATTGAACCATTAGGAGTAGCACCCACCAAGGCAAAGAGAAGAGTGGTG
CAGAGAGAAAAAAGAGCAGTGGGAATAGGAGCTTTGTTCCTTGGGTTCTTGGGAGCAGCAGGAAGCACTA
TGGGCGCAGCGTCAATGACGCTGACGGTACAGGCCAGACAATTATTGTCTGGTATAGTGCAGCAGCAGAA
CAATTTGCTGAGGGCTATTGAGGCGCAACAGCATCTGTTGCAACTCACAGTCTGGGGCATCAAGCAGCTC
CAGGCAAGAATCCTGGCTGTGGAAAGATACCTAAAGGATCAACAGCTCCTGGGGATTTGGGGTTGCTCTG
GAAAACTCATTTGCACCACTGCTGTGCCTTGGAATGCTAGTTGGAGTAATAAATCTCTGGAACAGATTTG
GAATCACACGACCTGGATGGAGTGGGACAGAGAAATTAACAATTACACAAGCTTAATACACTCCTTAATT
GAAGAATCGCAAAACCAGCAAGAAAAGAATGAACAAGAATTATTGGAATTAGATAAATGGGCAAGTTTGT
GGAATTGGTTTAACATAACAAATTGGCTGTGGTATATAAAATTATTCATAATGATAGTAGGAGGCTTGGT
AGGTTTAAGAATAGTTTTTGCTGTACTTTCTATAGTGAATAGAGTTAGGCAGGGATATTCACCATTATCG
TTTCAGACCCACCTCCCAACCCCGAGGGGACCCATGCATTGCATCTCAATTAGTCAGCAACCAGGTGTGG
AAAGTCCCCAGGCTCCCCAGCAGGCAGAAGTATGCAAAGCATGCGTCTCAATTAGTCAGCAACCATAGTC
CCGCCCCTAACTCCGCCCATCCCGCCCCTAACTCCGCCCAGTTCCGCCCATTCTCCGCCCCATGGCTGAC
TAATTTTTTTTATTTATGCAGAGGCCGAGGCCGCCTCGGCCTCTGAGCTATTCCAGAAGTAGTGAGGAGG
CTTTTTTGGAGGCCTAGGCTTTTGCAAAAAGCTTTCTAGAGGTACCACCGGAGCTTACCATGACCGAGTA
CAAGCCCACGGTGCGCCTCGCCACCCGCGACGACGTCCCCAGGGCCGTACGCACCCTCGCCGCCGCGTTC
GCCGACTACCCCGCCACGCGCCACACCGTCGATCCGGACCGCCACATCGAGCGGGTCACCGAGCTGCAAG
AACTCTTCCTCACGCGCGTCGGGCTCGACATCGGCAAGGTGTGGGTCGCGGACGACGGCGCCGCCGTGGC
GGTCTGGACCACGCCGGAGAGCGTCGAAGCGGGGGCGGTGTTCGCCGAGATCGGCCCGCGCATGGCCGAG
TTGAGCGGTTCCCGGCTGGCCGCGCAGCAACAGATGGAAGGCCTCCTGGCGCCGCACCGGCCCAAGGAGC
CCGCGTGGTTCCTGGCCACCGTCGGCGTCTCGCCCGACCACCAGGGCAAGGGTCTGGGCAGCGCCGTCGT
GCTCCCCGGAGTGGAGGCGGCCGAGCGCGCCGGGGTGCCCGCCTTCCTGGAGACCTCCGCGCCCCGCAAC
CTCCCCTTCTACGAGCGGCTCGGCTTCACCGTCACCGCCGACGTCGAGGTGCCCGAAGGACCGCGCACCT
GGTGCATGACCCGCAAGCCCGGTGCCAGTTAACGAATTCTAGATCTTGAGACAAATGGCAGTATTCATCC
ACAATTTTAAAAGAAAAGGGGGGATTGGGGGGTACAGTGCAGGGGAAAGAATAGTAGACATAATAGCAAC
AGACATACAAACTAAAGAATTACAAAAACAAATTACAAAAATTCAAAATTTTCGGGTTTATTACAGGGAC
AGCAGAGATCCACTTTGGCGCCGGCTCGAGGCCTGCAGGTGCAAAGATGGATAAAGTTTTAAACAGAGAG
GAATCTTTGCAGCTAATGGACCTTCTAGGTCTTGAAAGGAGTGGGAATTGGCTCCGGTGCCCGTCAGTGG
GCAGAGCGCACATCGCCCACAGTCCCCGAGAAGTTGGGGGGAGGGGTCGGCAATTGAACCGGTGCCTAGA
GAAGGTGGCGCGGGGTAAACTGGGAAAGTGATGTCGTGTACTGGCTCCGCCTTTTTCCCGAGGGTGGGGG
AGAACCGTATATAAGTGCAGTAGTCGCCGTGAACGTTCTTTTTCGCAACGGGTTTGCCGCCAGAACACAG
GTAAGTGCCGTGTGTGGTTCCCGCGGGCCTGGCCTCTTTACGGGTTATGGCCCTTGCGTGCCTTGAATTA
CTTCCACCTGGCTGCAGTACGTGATTCTTGATCCCGAGCTTCGGGTTGGAAGTGGGTGGGAGAGTTCGAG
GCCTTGCGCTTAAGGAGCCCCTTCGCCTCGTGCTTGAGTTGAGGCCTGGCCTGGGCGCTGGGGCCGCCGC
GTGCGAATCTGGTGGCACCTTCGCGCCTGTCTCGCTGCTTTCGATAAGTCTCTAGCCATTTAAAATTTTT
GATGACCTGCTGCGACGCTTTTTTTCTGGCAAGATAGTCTTGTAAATGCGGGCCAAGATCTGCACACTGG
TATTTCGGTTTTTGGGGCCGCGGGCGGCGACGGGGCCCGTGCGTCCCAGCGCACATGTTCGGCGAGGCGG
GGCCTGCGAGCGCGGCCACCGAGAATCGGACGGGGGTAGTCTCAAGCTGGCCGGCCTGCTCTGGTGCCTG
GCCTCGCGCCGCCGTGTATCGCCCCGCCCTGGGCGGCAAGGCTGGCCCGGTCGGCACCAGTTGCGTGAGC
GGAAAGATGGCCGCTTCCCGGCCCTGCTGCAGGGAGCTCAAAATGGAGGACGCGGCGCTCGGGAGAGCGG
GCGGGTGAGTCACCCACACAAAGGAAAAGGGCCTTTCCGTCCTCAGCCGTCGCTTCATGTGACTCCACGG
AGTACCGGGCGCCGTCCAGGCACCTCGATTAGTTCTCGAGCTTTTGGAGTACGTCGTCTTTAGGTTGGGG
GGAGGGGTTTTATGCGATGGAGTTTCCCCACACTGAGTGGGTGGAGACTGAAGTTAGGCCAGCTTGGCAC
TTGATGTAATTCTCCTTGGAATTTGCCCTTTTTGAGTTTGGATCTTGGTTCATTCTCAAGCCTCAGACAG
TGGTTCAAAGTTTTTTTCTTCCATTTCAGGTGTCGTGAGGCTAGCACCGCCACCATGGATCTCGGAATCC
CTGACCTGCTGGACGCGTGGCTGGAGCCCCCAGAGGATATCTTCTCGACAGGATCCGTCCTGGAGCTGGG
ACTCCACTGCCCCCCTCCAGAGGTTCCGGTAACTAGGCTACAGGAACAGGGACTGCAAGGCTGGAAGTCC
GGTGGGGACCGTGGCTGTGGCCTTCAAGAGAGTGAGCCTGAAGATTTCTTGAAGCTTTTCATTGATCCCA
ATGAGGTGTACTGCTCAGAAGCATCTCCTGGCAGTGACAGTGGCATCTCTGAGGACCCCTGCCATCCAGA
CAGTCCCCCTGCCCCCAGGGCAACCAGTTCTCCTATGCTCTATGAGGTTGTCTATGAGGCAGGGGCCCTG
GAGAGGATGCAGGGGGAAACTGGGCCAAATGTAGGCCTTATCTCCATCCAGCTAGATCAGTGGAGCCCAG
CATTTATGGTGCCTGATTCCTGCATGGTCAGTGAGCTGCCCTTTGATGCTCATGCCCACATCCTGCCCAG
AGCAGGCACCGTAGCCCCAGTGCCCTGTACAACCCTGCTGCCCTGTCAAACCCTGTTCCTGACCGATGAG
GAGAAGCGTCTGCTGGGGCAGGAAGGGGTTTCCCTGCCCTCTCACCTGCCCCTCACCAAGGCAGAGGAGA
GGGTCCTCAAGAAGGTCAGGAGGAAAATCCGTAACAAGCAGTCAGCTCAGGACAGTCGGCGGCGGAAGAA
GGAGTACATTGATGGGCTGGAGAGCAGGGTGGCAGCCTGTTCTGCACAGAACCAAGAATTACAGAAAAAA
GTCCAGGAGCTGGAGAGGCACAACATCTCCTTGGTAGCTCAGCTCCGCCAGCTGCAGACGCTAATTGCTC
AAACTTCCAACAAAGCTGCCCAGACCAGCACTTGTGTTTTGATTCTTCTTTTTTCCCTGGCTCTCATCAT
CCTGCCCAGCTTCAGTCCATTCCAGAGTCGACCAGAAGCTGGGTCTGAGGATTACCAGCCTCACGGAGTG
ACTTCCAGAAATATCCTGACCCACAAGGACGTAACAGAAAATCTGGAGACCCAAGTGGTAGAGTCCAGAC
TGAGGGAGCCACCTGGAGCCAAGGATGCAAATGGCTCAACAAGGACACTGCTTGAGAAGATGGGAGGGAA
GCCAAGACCCAGTGGGCGCATCCGGTCCGTGCTGCATGCAGATGAGATGTAGTAATGAACTAGTCCGTAA
CTTGAAAGTATTTCGATTTCTTGGCTTTATATATCTTGTGGAAAGGACGAGGCCTGGTAGTGTAGTGTGC
CCGGACGCGTTAAGTCGACAATCAACCTCTGGATTACAAAATTTGTGAAAGATTGACTGGTATTCTTAAC
TATGTTGCTCCTTTTACGCTATGTGGATACGCTGCTTTAATGCCTTTGTATCATGCTATTGCTTCCCGTA
TGGCTTTCATTTTCTCCTCCTTGTATAAATCCTGGTTGCTGTCTCTTTATGAGGAGTTGTGGCCCGTTGT
CAGGCAACGTGGCGTGGTGTGCACTGTGTTTGCTGACGCAACCCCCACTGGTTGGGGCATTGCCACCACC
TGTCAGCTCCTTTCCGGGACTTTCGCTTTCCCCCTCCCTATTGCCACGGCGGAACTCATCGCCGCCTGCC
TTGCCCGCTGCTGGACAGGGGCTCGGCTGTTGGGCACTGACAATTCCGTGGTGTTGTCGGGGAAATCATC
GTCCTTTCCTTGGCTGCTCGCCTGTGTTGCCACCTGGATTCTGCGCGGGACGTCCTTCTGCTACGTCCCT
TCGGCCCTCAATCCAGCGGACCTTCCTTCCCGCGGCCTGCTGCCGGCTCTGCGGCCTCTTCCGCGTCTTC
GCCTTCGCCCTCAGACGAGTCGGATCTCCCTTTGGGCCGCCTCCCCGCGTCGACTTTAAGACCAATGACT
TACAAGGCAGCTGTAGATCTTAGCCACTTTTTAAAAGAAAAGGGGGGACTGGAAGGGCTAATTCACTCCC
AACGAAGACAAGATCTGCTTTTTGCTTGTACTGGGTCTCTCTGGTTAGACCAGATCTGAGCCTGGGAGCT
CTCTGGCTAACTAGGGAACCCACTGCTTAAGCCTCAATAAAGCTTGCCTTGAGTGCTTCAAGTAGTGTGT
GCCCGTCTGTTGTGTGACTCTGGTAACTAGAGATCCCTCAGACCCTTTTAGTCAGTGTGGAAAATCTCTA
GCAGTACGTATAGTAGTTCATGTCATCTTATTATTCAGTATTTATAACTTGCAAAGAAATGAATATCAGA
GAGTGAGAGGAACTTGTTTATTGCAGCTTATAATGGTTACAAATAAAGCAATAGCATCACAAATTTCACA
AATAAAGCATTTTTTTCACTGCATTCTAGTTGTGGTTTGTCCAAACTCATCAATGTATCTTATCATGTCT
GGCTCTAGCTATCCCGCCCCTAACTCCGCCCATCCCGCCCCTAACTCCGCCCAGTTCCGCCCATTCTCCG
CCCCATGGCTGACTAATTTTTTTTATTTATGCAGAGGCCGAGGCCGCCTCGGCCTCTGAGCTATTCCAGA
AGTAGTGAGGAGGCTTTTTTGGAGGCCTAGGGACGTACCCAATTCGCCCTATAGTGAGTCGTATTACGCG
CGCTCACTGGCCGTCGTTTTACAACGTCGTGACTGGGAAAACCCTGGCGTTACCCAACTTAATCGCCTTG
CAGCACATCCCCCTTTCGCCAGCTGGCGTAATAGCGAAGAGGCCCGCACCGATCGCCCTTCCCAACAGTT
GCGCAGCCTGAATGGCGAATGGG
[124 nt withheld, positions 6884-7007]
C
[91 nt withheld, positions 7009-7099]
A
[49 nt withheld, positions 7101-7149]
CCTTTGACGTTGGAGTCCACGTTCTTT
[37 nt withheld, positions 7177-7213]
ACCCTATCTCGGTCTATTCTTTTGATTTATAAGGGATTTTGCCGATTTCGGCCTATTGGTTAAAAAATGA
GCTGATTTAACAAAAATTTAACGCGAATTTTAACAAAATATTAACGCTTACAATTTAGGTGGCACTTTTC
GGGGAAATGTGCGCGGAACCCCTATTTGTTTATTTTTCTAAATACATTCAAATATGTATCCGCTCATGAG
ACAATAACCCTGATAAATGCTTCAATAATATTGAAAAAGGAAGAGTATGAGTATTCAACATTTCCGTGTC
GCCCTTATTCCCTTTTTTGCGGCATTTTGCCTTCCTGTTTTTGCTCACCCAGAAACGCTGGTGAAAGTAA
AAGATGCTGAAGATCAGTTGGGTGCACGAGTGGGTTACATCGAACTGGATCTCAACAGCGGTAAGATCCT
TGAGAGTTTTCGCCCCGAAGAACGTTTTCCAATGATGAGCACTTTTAAAGTTCTGCTATGTGGCGCGGTA
TTATCCCGTATTGACGCCGGGCAAGAGCAACTCGGTCGCCGCATACACTATTCTCAGAATGACTTGGTTG
AGTACTCACCAGTCACAGAAAAGCATCTTACGGATGGCATGACAGTAAGAGAATTATGCAGTGCTGCCAT
AACCATGAGTGATAACACTGCGGCCAACTTACTTCTGACAACGATCGGAGGACCGAAGGAGCTAACCGCT
TTTTTGCACAACATGGGGGATCATGTAACTCGCCTTGATCGTTGGGAACCGGAGCTGAATGAAGCCATAC
CAAACGACGAGCGTGACACCACGATGCCTGTAGCAATGGCAACAACGTTGCGCAAACTATTAACTGGCGA
ACTACTTACTCTAGCTTCCCGGCAACAATTAATAGACTGGATGGAGGCGGATAAAGTTGCAGGACCACTT
CTGCGCTCGGCCCTTCCGGCTGGCTGGTTTATTGCTGATAAATCTGGAGCCGGTGAGCGTGGGTCTCGCG
GTATCATTGCAGCACTGGGGCCAGATGGTAAGCCCTCCCGTATCGTAGTTATCTACACGACGGGGAGTCA
GGCAACTATGGATGAACGAAATAGACAGATCGCTGAGATAGGTGCCTCACTGATTAAGCATTGGTAACTG
TCAGACCAAGTTTACTCATATATACTTTAGATTGATTTAAAACTTCATTTTTAATTTAAAAGGATCTAGG
TGAAGATCCTTTTTGATAATCTCATGACCAAAATCCCTTAACGTGAGTTTTCGTTCCACTGAGCGTCAGA
CCCCGTAGAAAAGATCAAAGGATCTTCTTGAGATCCTTTTTTTCTGCGCGTAATCTGCTGCTTGCAAACA
AAAAAACCACCGCTACCAGCGGTGGTTTGTTTGCCGGATCAAGAGCTACCAACTCTTTTTCCGAAGGTAA
CTGGCTTCAGCAGAGCGCAGATACCAAATACTGTTCTTCTAGTGTAGCCGTAGTTAGGCCACCACTTCAA
GAACTCTGTAGCACCGCCTACATACCTCGCTCTGCTAATCCTGTTACCAGTGGCTGCTGCCAGTGGCGAT
AAGTCGTGTCTTACCGGGTTGGACTCAAGACGATAGTTACCGGATAAGGCGCAGCGGTCGGGCTGAACGG
GGGGTTCGTGCACACAGCCCAGCTTGGAGCGAACGACCTACACCGAACTGAGATACCTACAGCGTGAGCT
ATGAGAAAGCGCCACGCTTCCCGAAGGGAGAAAGGCGGACAGGTATCCGGTAAGCGGCAGGGTCGGAACA
GGAGAGCGCACGAGGGAGCTTCCAGGGGGAAACGCCTGGTATCTTTATAGTCCTGTCGGGTTTCGCCACC
TCTGACTTGAGCGTCGATTTTTGTGATGCTCGTCAGGGGGGCGGAGCCTATGGAAAAACGCCAGCAACGC
GGCCTTTTTACGGTTCCTGGCCTTTTGCTGGCCTTTTGCTCACATGTTCTTTCCTGCGTTATCCCCTGAT
TCTGTGGATAACCGTATTACCGCCTTTGAGTGAGCTGATACCGCTCGCCGCAGCCGAACGACCGAGCGCA
GCGAGTCAGTGAGCGAGGAAGCGGAAGAGCGCCCAATACGCAAACCGCCTCTCCCCGCGCGTTGGCCGAT
TCATTAATGCAGCTGGCACGACAGGTTTCCCGACTGGAAAGCGGGCAGTGAGCGCAACGCAATTAATGTG
AGTTAGCTCACTCATTAGGCACCCCAGGCTTTACACTTTATGCTTCCGGCTCGTATGTTGTGTGGAATTG
TGAGCGGATAACAATTTCACACAGGAAACAGCTATGACCATGATTACGCCAAGCGCGCAATTAACCCTCA
CTAAAGGGAACAAAAGCTGGAGCTGCAAGC
