>Addgene plasmid #141974 | TFORF2215 | depositor partial sequence | sequence record 278059 | Insert
ACCGCCACCATGGATCTCGGAATCCCTGACCTGCTGGACGCGTGGCTGGAGCCCCCAGAGGATATCTTCT
CGACAGGATCCGTCCTGGAGCTGGGACTCCACTGCCCCCCTCCAGAGGTTCCGGTAACTAGGCTACAGGA
ACAGGGACTGCAAGGCTGGAAGTCCGGTGGGGACCGTGGCTGTGGCCTTCAAGAGAGTGAGCCTGAAGAT
TTCTTGAAGCTTTTCATTGATCCCAATGAGGTGTACTGCTCAGAAGCATCTCCTGGCAGTGACAGTGGCA
TCTCTGAGGACCCCTGCCATCCAGACAGTCCCCCTGCCCCCAGGGCAACCAGTTCTCCTATGCTCTATGA
GGTTGTCTATGAGGCAGGGGCCCTGGAGAGGATGCAGGGGGAAACTGGGCCAAATGTAGGCCTTATCTCC
ATCCAGCTAGATCAGTGGAGCCCAGCATTTATGGTGCCTGATTCCTGCATGGTCAGTGAGCTGCCCTTTG
ATGCTCATGCCCACATCCTGCCCAGAGCAGGCACCGTAGCCCCAGTGCCCTGTACAACCCTGCTGCCCTG
TCAAACCCTGTTCCTGACCGATGAGGAGAAGCGTCTGCTGGGGCAGGAAGGGGTTTCCCTGCCCTCTCAC
CTGCCCCTCACCAAGGCAGAGGAGAGGGTCCTCAAGAAGGTCAGGAGGAAAATCCGTAACAAGCAGTCAG
CTCAGGACAGTCGGCGGCGGAAGAAGGAGTACATTGATGGGCTGGAGAGCAGGGTGGCAGCCTGTTCTGC
ACAGAACCAAGAATTACAGAAAAAAGTCCAGGAGCTGGAGAGGCACAACATCTCCTTGGTAGCTCAGCTC
CGCCAGCTGCAGACGCTAATTGCTCAAACTTCCAACAAAGCTGCCCAGACCAGCACTTGTGTTTTGATTC
TTCTTTTTTCCCTGGCTCTCATCATCCTGCCCAGCTTCAGTCCATTCCAGAGTCGACCAGAAGCTGGGTC
TGAGGATTACCAGCCTCACGGAGTGACTTCCAGAAATATCCTGACCCACAAGGACGTAACAGAAAATCTG
GAGACCCAAGTGGTAGAGTCCAGACTGAGGGAGCCACCTGGAGCCAAGGATGCAAATGGCTCAACAAGGA
CACTGCTTGAGAAGATGGGAGGGAAGCCAAGACCCAGTGGGCGCATCCGGTCCGTGCTGCATGCAGATGA
GATGTAGTAATGAACTAGTCCGTAACTTGAAAGTATTTCGATTTCTTGGCTTTATATATCTTGTGGAAAG
GACGAGGCCTGGTAGTGTAGTGTGCCCGG
