>Addgene plasmid #141974 | TFORF2215 | depositor partial sequence | sequence record 278060 | Barcode
GGCCTGGTAGTGTAGTGTGCCCGG
